Addgene plasmid #110857: pLenti-HF1-PGK-Puro
Purpose: Lentiviral vector for constitutive expression of Cas9-HF1 (not codon optimized)
Depositing lab: Lukas Dow. Depositing organization: Cornell University. Publication: Optimized base editors enable efficient editing in cells, organoids and mice. Zafra MP, Schatoff EM, Katti A, Foronda M, Breinig M, Schweitzer AY, Simon A, Han T, Goswami S, Montgomery E, Thibado J, Kastenhuber ER, Sanchez-Rivera FJ, Shi J, Vakoc CR, Lowe SW, Tschaharganeh DF, Dow LE. Nat Biotechnol. 2018 Jul 3. pii: nbt.4194. doi: 10.1038/nbt.4194. PubMed 29969439.
Backbone
  Vector backbone: Adapted from lentiCRISPRv1
  Backbone size w/o insert (bp): 6296
  Vector type: Lentiviral
  Selectable markers: Puromycin
Growth in bacteria
  Bacterial resistance: Ampicillin, 100 μg/mL
  Growth temperature: 30°C
  Growth strain: NEB Stable
  Copy number: Low Copy
Gene/Insert
  Gene/Insert name: Cas9-HF1 (alt name: HF1)
  Species: Synthetic
  Insert size (bp): 4212
  Mutation: N497A, R661A, Q695A, Q926A
  Promoter: EF1s
  Tag / fusion protein: 3X FLAG (C terminal on insert)
  Cloning method: Gibson Cloning
  Sequencing primers: 5′ TAAGTGCAGTAGTCGCCGTG; 3′ TTAAGAATACCAGTCAATCTTTC
Terms and licenses: Academic/Nonprofit Terms; Industry Terms: Not Available to Industry
How to cite: pLenti-HF1-PGK-Puro was a gift from Lukas Dow (Addgene plasmid # 110857 ; http://n2t.net/addgene:110857 ; RRID:Addgene_110857)
