[The description below was written by a language model from this plasmid's Addgene catalogue record and pLannotate feature annotations shown in this document.]
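Description:
pLenti-HF1-PGK-Puro is a lentiviral transfer plasmid, adapted from the lentiCRISPRv1 backbone, for constitutive expression of the high-fidelity Streptococcus pyogenes Cas9 variant SpCas9-HF1 in mammalian cells. The sequenced plasmid is about 11.6 kb. In bacteria it is maintained through a ColE1/pUC-type origin and selected with ampicillin via the β-lactamase gene. The catalogue lists it as low copy, although the annotated origin is of the high-copy type. Remnants of a cloning-vector backbone are also annotated: an f1 origin, lac regulatory fragments, T7 and T3 promoters, and an SV40 origin and poly(A) signal downstream of the viral region.

The viral portion has a third-generation, self-inactivating layout. An RSV promoter drives a truncated HIV-1 5' LTR, followed by the Ψ packaging signal with a partial gag sequence, the Rev response element for Rev-dependent export of the genomic RNA, and the cPPT/CTS. The cassette ends with a WPRE, which enhances transcript expression, and a ΔU3 3' LTR. Between these elements sit two independent expression units. The short EF-1α core promoter (EFS) drives Cas9-HF1, which carries the N497A, R661A, Q695A and Q926A substitutions that improve targeting specificity, and a C-terminal 3xFLAG tag allows detection. The record notes that this coding sequence is not codon optimized. A mouse PGK promoter then drives puromycin N-acetyltransferase, so transduced cells can be selected with puromycin.

No sgRNA cassette is annotated, so guide RNAs would have to be supplied separately. The construct was deposited alongside work on optimized base editors. The record supports its use for making cells that stably express the Cas9-HF1 nuclease.
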