Features (pLannotate 1.2.2; 28 found; start..end, strand, type, name):
      7..233     +  promoter       RSV promoter: Rous sarcoma virus enhancer/promoter
    234..414     +  LTR            5' LTR (truncated): truncated 5' long terminal repeat (LTR) from HIV-1
    461..586     +  misc_feature   HIV-1 Ψ: packaging signal of human immunodeficiency virus type 1
    570..933     +  CDS            HIV-1 gag (fragment): gag protein from human immunodeficiency virus 1; gag
   1079..1312    +  misc_feature   RRE: The Rev response element (RRE) of HIV-1 allows for Rev-dependent mRNA export from the nucleus to the cytoplasm.
   1689..1715    +  CDS            Rev (fragment): human immunodeficiency virus 1 (HIV-1) Rev protein; rev; enhances nuclear export of unspliced and incompletely spliced viral mRNAs
   1725..1842    +  misc_feature   cPPT/CTS: central polypurine tract and central termination sequence of HIV-1
   1911..2122    +  promoter       EF-1α core promoter: core promoter for human elongation factor EF-1α
   2148..6251    +  CDS            SpCas9-HF1: Cas9 endonuclease from the Streptococcus pyogenes Type II CRISPR/Cas system, mutated to improve targeting specificity (Kleinstiver et al., 2016) carries the mutations N497A, R661A, Q695A, and Q926A
   6285..6350    +  CDS            3xFLAG: three tandem FLAG® epitope tags, followed by an enterokinase cleavage site
   6366..6865    +  promoter       PGK promoter: mouse phosphoglycerate kinase 1 promoter
   6886..7485    +  CDS            PuroR: puromycin N-acetyltransferase; pac from Streptomyces alboniger; confers resistance to puromycin
   7501..8089    +  misc_feature   WPRE: woodchuck hepatitis virus posttranscriptional regulatory element
   8140..8159    +  misc_feature   cPPT/CTS (fragment): central polypurine tract and central termination sequence of HIV-1
   8161..8394    +  LTR            3' LTR (ΔU3): self-inactivating 3' long terminal repeat (LTR) from HIV-1
   8472..8593    +  polyA_signal   SV40 poly(A) signal: SV40 polyadenylation signal
   8633..8768    +  rep_origin     SV40 ori: SV40 origin of replication
   8789..8807    -  promoter       T7 promoter: promoter for bacteriophage T7 RNA polymerase
   8815..8970    +  CDS            lacZα (fragment): LacZα fragment of β-galactosidase; lacZ fragment
   8975..9403    +  rep_origin     f1 ori (sequence partly withheld): f1 bacteriophage origin of replication; arrow indicates direction of (+) strand synthesis
   9456..9560    +  promoter       AmpR promoter: bla
   9561..10421   +  CDS            AmpR: β-lactamase; bla; confers resistance to ampicillin, carbenicillin, and related antibiotics
  10592..11180   +  rep_origin     ori: high-copy-number ColE1/pMB1/pBR322/pUC origin of replication
  11363..11455   +  CDS            lacI (fragment): lac repressor; lacI; The lac repressor binds to the lac operator to inhibit transcription in E. coli. This inhibition can be relieved by adding lactose or isopropyl-β-D-thiogalactopyranoside (IPTG).
  11468..11489   +  protein_bind   CAP binding site: CAP binding activates transcription in the presence of cAMP. E. coli catabolite activator protein
  11504..11534   +  promoter       lac promoter: promoter for the E. coli lac operon
  11538..11560   +  protein_bind   lac operator (fragment): The lac repressor binds to the lac operator to inhibit transcription in E. coli. This inhibition can be relieved by adding lactose or isopropyl-β-D-thiogalactopyranoside (IPTG). lac repressor encoded by lacI
  11603..11621   +  promoter       T3 promoter: promoter for bacteriophage T3 RNA polymerase
>Addgene plasmid #110857 | pLenti-HF1-PGK-Puro | addgene full sequence | sequence record 211460 | Addgene NGS Result
GCTTAATGTAGTCTTATGCAATACTCTTGTAGTCTTGCAACATGGTAACGATGAGTTAGCAACATGCCTT
ACAAGGAGAGAAAAAGCACCGTGCATGCCGATTGGTGGAAGTAAGGTGGTACGATCGTGCCTTATTAGGA
AGGCAACAGACGGGTCTGACATGGATTGGACGAACCACTGAATTGCCGCATTGCAGAGATATTGTATTTA
AGTGCCTAGCTCGATACATAAACGGGTCTCTCTGGTTAGACCAGATCTGAGCCTGGGAGCTCTCTGGCTA
ACTAGGGAACCCACTGCTTAAGCCTCAATAAAGCTTGCCTTGAGTGCTTCAAGTAGTGTGTGCCCGTCTG
TTGTGTGACTCTGGTAACTAGAGATCCCTCAGACCCTTTTAGTCAGTGTGGAAAATCTCTAGCAGTGGCG
CCCGAACAGGGACTTGAAAGCGAAAGGGAAACCAGAGGAGCTCTCTCGACGCAGGACTCGGCTTGCTGAA
GCGCGCACGGCAAGAGGCGAGGGGCGGCGACTGGTGAGTACGCCAAAAATTTTGACTAGCGGAGGCTAGA
AGGAGAGAGATGGGTGCGAGAGCGTCAGTATTAAGCGGGGGAGAATTAGATCGCGATGGGAAAAAATTCG
GTTAAGGCCAGGGGGAAAGAAAAAATATAAATTAAAACATATAGTATGGGCAAGCAGGGAGCTAGAACGA
TTCGCAGTTAATCCTGGCCTGTTAGAAACATCAGAAGGCTGTAGACAAATACTGGGACAGCTACAACCAT
CCCTTCAGACAGGATCAGAAGAACTTAGATCATTATATAATACAGTAGCAACCCTCTATTGTGTGCATCA
AAGGATAGAGATAAAAGACACCAAGGAAGCTTTAGACAAGATAGAGGAAGAGCAAAACAAAAGTAAGACC
ACCGCACAGCAAGCGGCCGCTGATCTTCAGACCTGGAGGAGGAGATATGAGGGACAATTGGAGAAGTGAA
TTATATAAATATAAAGTAGTAAAAATTGAACCATTAGGAGTAGCACCCACCAAGGCAAAGAGAAGAGTGG
TGCAGAGAGAAAAAAGAGCAGTGGGAATAGGAGCTTTGTTCCTTGGGTTCTTGGGAGCAGCAGGAAGCAC
TATGGGCGCAGCGTCAATGACGCTGACGGTACAGGCCAGACAATTATTGTCTGGTATAGTGCAGCAGCAG
AACAATTTGCTGAGGGCTATTGAGGCGCAACAGCATCTGTTGCAACTCACAGTCTGGGGCATCAAGCAGC
TCCAGGCAAGAATCCTGGCTGTGGAAAGATACCTAAAGGATCAACAGCTCCTGGGGATTTGGGGTTGCTC
TGGAAAACTCATTTGCACCACTGCTGTGCCTTGGAATGCTAGTTGGAGTAATAAATCTCTGGAACAGATT
TGGAATCACACGACCTGGATGGAGTGGGACAGAGAAATTAACAATTACACAAGCTTAATACACTCCTTAA
TTGAAGAATCGCAAAACCAGCAAGAAAAGAATGAACAAGAATTATTGGAATTAGATAAATGGGCAAGTTT
GTGGAATTGGTTTAACATAACAAATTGGCTGTGGTATATAAAATTATTCATAATGATAGTAGGAGGCTTG
GTAGGTTTAAGAATAGTTTTTGCTGTACTTTCTATAGTGAATAGAGTTAGGCAGGGATATTCACCATTAT
CGTTTCAGACCCACCTCCCAACCCCGAGGGGACCCAGACCACAATTTTAAAAGAAAAGGGGGGATTGGGG
GGTACAGTGCAGGGGAAAGAATAGTAGACATAATAGCAACAGACATACAAACTAAAGAATTACAAAAACA
AATTACAAAAATTCAAAATTTTCGGGTTTATTACAGGGACAGCAGAGATCCACTTTGGCGCCGGCTCGAG
TGGCTCCGGTGCCCGTCAGTGGGCAGAGCGCACATCGCCCACAGTCCCCGAGAAGTTGGGGGGAGGGGTC
GGCAATTGAACCGGTGCCTAGAGAAGGTGGCGCGGGGTAAACTGGGAAAGTGATGTCGTGTACTGGCTCC
GCCTTTTTCCCGAGGGTGGGGGAGAACCGTATATAAGTGCAGTAGTCGCCGTGAACGTTCTTTTTCGCAA
CGGGTTTGCCGCCAGAACACAGGTGTCGTGACGCGGGATCCGCCACCATGGATAAAAAGTATTCTATTGG
TTTAGACATCGGCACTAATTCCGTTGGATGGGCTGTCATAACCGATGAATACAAAGTACCTTCAAAGAAA
TTTAAGGTGTTGGGGAACACAGACCGTCATTCGATTAAAAAGAATCTTATCGGTGCCCTCCTATTCGATA
GTGGCGAAACGGCAGAGGCGACTCGCCTGAAACGAACCGCTCGGAGAAGGTATACACGTCGCAAGAACCG
AATATGTTACTTACAAGAAATTTTTAGCAATGAGATGGCCAAAGTTGACGATTCTTTCTTTCACCGTTTG
GAAGAGTCCTTCCTTGTCGAAGAGGACAAGAAACATGAACGGCACCCCATCTTTGGAAACATAGTAGATG
AGGTGGCATATCATGAAAAGTACCCAACGATTTATCACCTCAGAAAAAAGCTAGTTGACTCAACTGATAA
AGCGGACCTGAGGTTAATCTACTTGGCTCTTGCCCATATGATAAAGTTCCGTGGGCACTTTCTCATTGAG
GGTGATCTAAATCCGGACAACTCGGATGTCGACAAACTGTTCATCCAGTTAGTACAAACCTATAATCAGT
TGTTTGAAGAGAACCCTATAAATGCAAGTGGCGTGGATGCGAAGGCTATTCTTAGCGCCCGCCTCTCTAA
ATCCCGACGGCTAGAAAACCTGATCGCACAATTACCCGGAGAGAAGAAAAATGGGTTGTTCGGTAACCTT
ATAGCGCTCTCACTAGGCCTGACACCAAATTTTAAGTCGAACTTCGACTTAGCTGAAGATGCCAAATTGC
AGCTTAGTAAGGACACGTACGATGACGATCTCGACAATCTACTGGCACAAATTGGAGATCAGTATGCGGA
CTTATTTTTGGCTGCCAAAAACCTTAGCGATGCAATCCTCCTATCTGACATACTGAGAGTTAATACTGAG
ATTACCAAGGCGCCGTTATCCGCTTCAATGATCAAAAGGTACGATGAACATCACCAAGACTTGACACTTC
TCAAGGCCCTAGTCCGTCAGCAACTGCCTGAGAAATATAAGGAAATATTCTTTGATCAGTCGAAAAACGG
GTACGCAGGTTATATTGACGGCGGAGCGAGTCAAGAGGAATTCTACAAGTTTATCAAACCCATATTAGAG
AAGATGGATGGGACGGAAGAGTTGCTTGTAAAACTCAATCGCGAAGATCTACTGCGAAAGCAGCGGACTT
TCGACAACGGTAGCATTCCACATCAAATCCACTTAGGCGAATTGCATGCTATACTTAGAAGGCAGGAGGA
TTTTTATCCGTTCCTCAAAGACAATCGTGAAAAGATTGAGAAAATCCTAACCTTTCGCATACCTTACTAT
GTGGGACCCCTGGCCCGAGGGAACTCTCGGTTCGCATGGATGACAAGAAAGTCCGAAGAAACGATTACTC
CCTGGAATTTTGAGGAAGTTGTCGATAAAGGTGCGTCAGCTCAATCGTTCATCGAGAGGATGACCGCCTT
TGACAAGAATTTACCGAACGAAAAAGTATTGCCTAAGCACAGTTTACTTTACGAGTATTTCACAGTGTAC
AATGAACTCACGAAAGTTAAGTATGTCACTGAGGGCATGCGTAAACCCGCCTTTCTAAGCGGAGAACAGA
AGAAAGCAATAGTAGATCTGTTATTCAAGACCAACCGCAAAGTGACAGTTAAGCAATTGAAAGAGGACTA
CTTTAAGAAAATTGAATGCTTCGATTCTGTCGAGATCTCCGGGGTAGAAGATCGATTTAATGCGTCACTT
GGTACGTATCATGACCTCCTAAAGATAATTAAAGATAAGGACTTCCTGGATAACGAAGAGAATGAAGATA
TCTTAGAAGATATAGTGTTGACTCTTACCCTCTTTGAAGATCGGGAAATGATTGAGGAAAGACTAAAAAC
ATACGCTCACCTGTTCGACGATAAGGTTATGAAACAGTTAAAGAGGCGTCGCTATACGGGCTGGGGAGCC
TTGTCGCGGAAACTTATCAACGGGATAAGAGACAAGCAAAGTGGTAAAACTATTCTCGATTTTCTAAAGA
GCGACGGCTTCGCCAATAGGAACTTTATGGCCCTGATCCATGATGACTCTTTAACCTTCAAAGAGGATAT
ACAAAAGGCACAGGTTTCCGGACAAGGGGACTCATTGCACGAACATATTGCGAATCTTGCTGGTTCGCCA
GCCATCAAAAAGGGCATACTCCAGACAGTCAAAGTAGTGGATGAGCTAGTTAAGGTCATGGGACGTCACA
AACCGGAAAACATTGTAATCGAGATGGCACGCGAAAATCAAACGACTCAGAAGGGGCAAAAAAACAGTCG
AGAGCGGATGAAGAGAATAGAAGAGGGTATTAAAGAACTGGGCAGCCAGATCTTAAAGGAGCATCCTGTG
GAAAATACCCAATTGCAGAACGAGAAACTTTACCTCTATTACCTACAAAATGGAAGGGACATGTATGTTG
ATCAGGAACTGGACATAAACCGTTTATCTGATTACGACGTCGATCACATTGTACCCCAATCCTTTTTGAA
GGACGATTCAATCGACAATAAAGTGCTTACACGCTCGGATAAGAACCGAGGGAAAAGTGACAATGTTCCA
AGCGAGGAAGTCGTAAAGAAAATGAAGAACTATTGGCGGCAGCTCCTAAATGCGAAACTGATAACGCAAA
GAAAGTTCGATAACTTAACTAAAGCTGAGAGGGGTGGCTTGTCTGAACTTGACAAGGCCGGATTTATTAA
ACGTCAGCTCGTGGAAACCCGCGCCATCACAAAGCATGTTGCGCAGATACTAGATTCCCGAATGAATACG
AAATACGACGAGAACGATAAGCTGATTCGGGAAGTCAAAGTAATCACTTTAAAGTCAAAATTGGTGTCGG
ACTTCAGAAAGGATTTTCAATTCTATAAAGTTAGGGAGATAAATAACTACCACCATGCGCACGACGCTTA
TCTTAATGCCGTCGTAGGGACCGCACTCATTAAGAAATACCCGAAGCTAGAAAGTGAGTTTGTGTATGGT
GATTACAAAGTTTATGACGTCCGTAAGATGATCGCGAAAAGCGAACAGGAGATAGGCAAGGCTACAGCCA
AATACTTCTTTTATTCTAACATTATGAATTTCTTTAAGACGGAAATCACTCTGGCAAACGGAGAGATACG
CAAACGACCTTTAATTGAAACCAATGGGGAGACAGGTGAAATCGTATGGGATAAGGGCCGGGACTTCGCG
ACGGTGAGAAAAGTTTTGTCCATGCCCCAAGTCAACATAGTAAAGAAAACTGAGGTGCAGACCGGAGGGT
TTTCAAAGGAATCGATTCTTCCAAAAAGGAATAGTGATAAGCTCATCGCTCGTAAAAAGGACTGGGACCC
GAAAAAGTACGGTGGCTTCGATAGCCCTACAGTTGCCTATTCTGTCCTAGTAGTGGCAAAAGTTGAGAAG
GGAAAATCCAAGAAACTGAAGTCAGTCAAAGAATTATTGGGGATAACGATTATGGAGCGCTCGTCTTTTG
AAAAGAACCCCATCGACTTCCTTGAGGCGAAAGGTTACAAGGAAGTAAAAAAGGATCTCATAATTAAACT
ACCAAAGTATAGTCTGTTTGAGTTAGAAAATGGCCGAAAACGGATGTTGGCTAGCGCCGGAGAGCTTCAA
AAGGGGAACGAACTCGCACTACCGTCTAAATACGTGAATTTCCTGTATTTAGCGTCCCATTACGAGAAGT
TGAAAGGTTCACCTGAAGATAACGAACAGAAGCAACTTTTTGTTGAGCAGCACAAACATTATCTCGACGA
AATCATAGAGCAAATTTCGGAATTCAGTAAGAGAGTCATCCTAGCTGATGCCAATCTGGACAAAGTATTA
AGCGCATACAACAAGCACAGGGATAAACCCATACGTGAGCAGGCGGAAAATATTATCCATTTGTTTACTC
TTACCAACCTCGGCGCTCCAGCCGCATTCAAGTATTTTGACACAACGATAGATCGCAAACGATACACTTC
TACCAAGGAGGTGCTAGACGCGACACTGATTCACCAATCCATCACGGGATTATATGAAACTCGGATAGAT
TTGTCACAGCTTGGGGGTGACGGATCCCCCAAGAAGAAGAGGAAAGTCTCGAGCGACTACAAAGACCATG
ACGGTGATTATAAAGATCATGACATCGATTACAAGGATGACGATGACAAGTAAGATGCATCTACCGGGTA
GGGGAGGCGCTTTTCCCAAGGCAGTCTGGAGCATGCGCTTTAGCAGCCCCGCTGGGCACTTGGCGCTACA
CAAGTGGCCTCTGGCCTCGCACACATTCCACATCCACCGGTAGGCGCCAACCGGCTCCGTTCTTTGGTGG
CCCCTTCGCGCCACCTTCTACTCCTCCCCTAGTCAGGAAGTTCCCCCCCGCCCCGCAGCTCGCGTCGTGC
AGGACGTGACAAATGGAAGTAGCACGTCTCACTAGTCTCGTGCAGATGGACAGCACCGCTGAGCAATGGA
AGCGGGTAGGCCTTTGGGGCAGCGGCCAATAGCAGCTTTGCTCCTTCGCTTTCTGGGCTCAGAGGCTGGG
AAGGGGTGGGTCCGGGGGCGGGCTCAGGGGCGGGCTCAGGGGCGGGGCGGGCGCCCGAAGGTCCTCCGGA
GGCCCGGCATTCTGCACGCTTCAAAAGCGCACGTCTGCCGCGCTGTTCTCCTCTTCCTCATCTCCGGGCC
TTTCGACCTGCAGCCCAAGCTTACCATGACCGAGTACAAGCCCACGGTGCGCCTCGCCACCCGCGACGAC
GTCCCCAGGGCCGTACGCACCCTCGCCGCCGCGTTCGCCGACTACCCCGCCACGCGCCACACCGTCGATC
CGGACCGCCACATCGAGCGGGTCACCGAGCTGCAAGAACTCTTCCTCACGCGCGTCGGGCTCGACATCGG
CAAGGTGTGGGTCGCGGACGACGGCGCCGCGGTGGCGGTCTGGACCACGCCGGAGAGCGTCGAAGCGGGG
GCGGTGTTCGCCGAGATCGGCCCGCGCATGGCCGAGTTGAGCGGTTCCCGGCTGGCCGCGCAGCAACAGA
TGGAAGGCCTCCTGGCGCCGCACCGGCCCAAGGAGCCCGCGTGGTTCCTGGCCACCGTCGGCGTCTCGCC
CGACCACCAGGGCAAGGGTCTGGGCAGCGCCGTCGTGCTCCCCGGAGTGGAGGCGGCCGAGCGCGCCGGG
GTGCCCGCCTTCCTGGAGACCTCCGCGCCCCGCAACCTCCCCTTCTACGAGCGGCTCGGCTTCACCGTCA
CCGCCGACGTCGAGGTGCCCGAAGGACCGCGCACCTGGTGCATGACCCGCAAGCCCGGTGCCTGATTCTA
GAAAGTCGACAATCAACCTCTGGATTACAAAATTTGTGAAAGATTGACTGGTATTCTTAACTATGTTGCT
CCTTTTACGCTATGTGGATACGCTGCTTTAATGCCTTTGTATCATGCTATTGCTTCCCGTATGGCTTTCA
TTTTCTCCTCCTTGTATAAATCCTGGTTGCTGTCTCTTTATGAGGAGTTGTGGCCCGTTGTCAGGCAACG
TGGCGTGGTGTGCACTGTGTTTGCTGACGCAACCCCCACTGGTTGGGGCATTGCCACCACCTGTCAGCTC
CTTTCCGGGACTTTCGCTTTCCCCCTCCCTATTGCCACGGCGGAACTCATCGCCGCCTGCCTTGCCCGCT
GCTGGACAGGGGCTCGGCTGTTGGGCACTGACAATTCCGTGGTGTTGTCGGGGAAATCATCGTCCTTTCC
TTGGCTGCTCGCCTGTGTTGCCACCTGGATTCTGCGCGGGACGTCCTTCTGCTACGTCCCTTCGGCCCTC
AATCCAGCGGACCTTCCTTCCCGCGGCCTGCTGCCGGCTCTGCGGCCTCTTCCGCGTCTTCGCCTTCGCC
CTCAGACGAGTCGGATCTCCCTTTGGGCCGCCTCCCCGCGTCGACTTTAAGACCAATGACTTACAAGGCA
GCTGTAGATCTTAGCCACTTTTTAAAAGAAAAGGGGGGACTGGAAGGGCTAATTCACTCCCAACGAAGAC
AAGATCTGCTTTTTGCTTGTACTGGGTCTCTCTGGTTAGACCAGATCTGAGCCTGGGAGCTCTCTGGCTA
ACTAGGGAACCCACTGCTTAAGCCTCAATAAAGCTTGCCTTGAGTGCTTCAAGTAGTGTGTGCCCGTCTG
TTGTGTGACTCTGGTAACTAGAGATCCCTCAGACCCTTTTAGTCAGTGTGGAAAATCTCTAGCAGTACGT
ATAGTAGTTCATGTCATCTTATTATTCAGTATTTATAACTTGCAAAGAAATGAATATCAGAGAGTGAGAG
GAACTTGTTTATTGCAGCTTATAATGGTTACAAATAAAGCAATAGCATCACAAATTTCACAAATAAAGCA
TTTTTTTCACTGCATTCTAGTTGTGGTTTGTCCAAACTCATCAATGTATCTTATCATGTCTGGCTCTAGC
TATCCCGCCCCTAACTCCGCCCATCCCGCCCCTAACTCCGCCCAGTTCCGCCCATTCTCCGCCCCATGGC
TGACTAATTTTTTTTATTTATGCAGAGGCCGAGGCCGCCTCGGCCTCTGAGCTATTCCAGAAGTAGTGAG
GAGGCTTTTTTGGAGGCCTAGGGACGTACCCAATTCGCCCTATAGTGAGTCGTATTACGCGCGCTCACTG
GCCGTCGTTTTACAACGTCGTGACTGGGAAAACCCTGGCGTTACCCAACTTAATCGCCTTGCAGCACATC
CCCCTTTCGCCAGCTGGCGTAATAGCGAAGAGGCCCGCACCGATCGCCCTTCCCAACAGTTGCGCAGCCT
GAATGGCGAATGGG
[124 nt withheld, positions 8975-9098]
C
[91 nt withheld, positions 9100-9190]
A
[49 nt withheld, positions 9192-9240]
CCTTTGACGTTGGAGTCCACGTTCTTT
[37 nt withheld, positions 9268-9304]
ACCCTATCTCGGTCTATTCTTTTGATTTATAAGGGATTTTGCCGATTTCGGCCTATTGGTTAAAAAATGA
GCTGATTTAACAAAAATTTAACGCGAATTTTAACAAAATATTAACGCTTACAATTTAGGTGGCACTTTTC
GGGGAAATGTGCGCGGAACCCCTATTTGTTTATTTTTCTAAATACATTCAAATATGTATCCGCTCATGAG
ACAATAACCCTGATAAATGCTTCAATAATATTGAAAAAGGAAGAGTATGAGTATTCAACATTTCCGTGTC
GCCCTTATTCCCTTTTTTGCGGCATTTTGCCTTCCTGTTTTTGCTCACCCAGAAACGCTGGTGAAAGTAA
AAGATGCTGAAGATCAGTTGGGTGCACGAGTGGGTTACATCGAACTGGATCTCAACAGCGGTAAGATCCT
TGAGAGTTTTCGCCCCGAAGAACGTTTTCCAATGATGAGCACTTTTAAAGTTCTGCTATGTGGCGCGGTA
TTATCCCGTATTGACGCCGGGCAAGAGCAACTCGGTCGCCGCATACACTATTCTCAGAATGACTTGGTTG
AGTACTCACCAGTCACAGAAAAGCATCTTACGGATGGCATGACAGTAAGAGAATTATGCAGTGCTGCCAT
AACCATGAGTGATAACACTGCGGCCAACTTACTTCTGACAACGATCGGAGGACCGAAGGAGCTAACCGCT
TTTTTGCACAACATGGGGGATCATGTAACTCGCCTTGATCGTTGGGAACCGGAGCTGAATGAAGCCATAC
CAAACGACGAGCGTGACACCACGATGCCTGTAGCAATGGCAACAACGTTGCGCAAACTATTAACTGGCGA
ACTACTTACTCTAGCTTCCCGGCAACAATTAATAGACTGGATGGAGGCGGATAAAGTTGCAGGACCACTT
CTGCGCTCGGCCCTTCCGGCTGGCTGGTTTATTGCTGATAAATCTGGAGCCGGTGAGCGTGGGTCTCGCG
GTATCATTGCAGCACTGGGGCCAGATGGTAAGCCCTCCCGTATCGTAGTTATCTACACGACGGGGAGTCA
GGCAACTATGGATGAACGAAATAGACAGATCGCTGAGATAGGTGCCTCACTGATTAAGCATTGGTAACTG
TCAGACCAAGTTTACTCATATATACTTTAGATTGATTTAAAACTTCATTTTTAATTTAAAAGGATCTAGG
TGAAGATCCTTTTTGATAATCTCATGACCAAAATCCCTTAACGTGAGTTTTCGTTCCACTGAGCGTCAGA
CCCCGTAGAAAAGATCAAAGGATCTTCTTGAGATCCTTTTTTTCTGCGCGTAATCTGCTGCTTGCAAACA
AAAAAACCACCGCTACCAGCGGTGGTTTGTTTGCCGGATCAAGAGCTACCAACTCTTTTTCCGAAGGTAA
CTGGCTTCAGCAGAGCGCAGATACCAAATACTGTTCTTCTAGTGTAGCCGTAGTTAGGCCACCACTTCAA
GAACTCTGTAGCACCGCCTACATACCTCGCTCTGCTAATCCTGTTACCAGTGGCTGCTGCCAGTGGCGAT
AAGTCGTGTCTTACCGGGTTGGACTCAAGACGATAGTTACCGGATAAGGCGCAGCGGTCGGGCTGAACGG
GGGGTTCGTGCACACAGCCCAGCTTGGAGCGAACGACCTACACCGAACTGAGATACCTACAGCGTGAGCT
ATGAGAAAGCGCCACGCTTCCCGAAGGGAGAAAGGCGGACAGGTATCCGGTAAGCGGCAGGGTCGGAACA
GGAGAGCGCACGAGGGAGCTTCCAGGGGGAAACGCCTGGTATCTTTATAGTCCTGTCGGGTTTCGCCACC
TCTGACTTGAGCGTCGATTTTTGTGATGCTCGTCAGGGGGGCGGAGCCTATGGAAAAACGCCAGCAACGC
GGCCTTTTTACGGTTCCTGGCCTTTTGCTGGCCTTTTGCTCACATGTTCTTTCCTGCGTTATCCCCTGAT
TCTGTGGATAACCGTATTACCGCCTTTGAGTGAGCTGATACCGCTCGCCGCAGCCGAACGACCGAGCGCA
GCGAGTCAGTGAGCGAGGAAGCGGAAGAGCGCCCAATACGCAAACCGCCTCTCCCCGCGCGTTGGCCGAT
TCATTAATGCAGCTGGCACGACAGGTTTCCCGACTGGAAAGCGGGCAGTGAGCGCAACGCAATTAATGTG
AGTTAGCTCACTCATTAGGCACCCCAGGCTTTACACTTTATGCTTCCGGCTCGTATGTTGTGTGGAATTG
TGAGCGGATAACAATTTCACACAGGAAACAGCTATGACCATGATTACGCCAAGCGCGCAATTAACCCTCA
CTAAAGGGAACAAAAGCTGGAGCTGCAA
